Addgene plasmid #72824: pMK286 (mAID-NeoR)
Purpose: C-terminal tagging with mAID using CRISPR/Cas9
Depositing lab: Masato Kanemaki. Depositing organization: National Institute of Genetics. Publication: Rapid Protein Depletion in Human Cells by Auxin-Inducible Degron Tagging with Short Homology Donors. Natsume T, Kiyomitsu T, Saga Y, Kanemaki MT. Cell Rep. 2016 Apr 5;15(1):210-8. doi: 10.1016/j.celrep.2016.03.001. Epub 2016 Mar 24. PubMed 27052166.
Backbone
  Vector backbone: pBluescript KS(-)
  Backbone size w/o insert (bp): 2875
  Total vector size (bp): 5394
  Vector type: Mammalian Expression, CRISPR
  Selectable markers: Neomycin (select with G418)
Growth in bacteria
  Bacterial resistance: Ampicillin, 100 μg/mL
  Growth temperature: 37°C
  Growth strain: DH5alpha
  Copy number: High Copy
Gene/Insert
  Gene/Insert name: mAID-Neo
  Species: H. sapiens (human), M. musculus (mouse), R. norvegicus (rat), G. gallus (chicken)
  Insert size (bp): 2519
  Tag / fusion protein: mAID (C terminal on backbone)
  Cloning method: Restriction Enzyme; 5′ cloning site BamHI (not destroyed); 3′ cloning site BamHI (not destroyed)
  Sequencing primers: 5′ GTAAAACGACGGCCAGT; 3′ GGAAACAGCTATGACCATG
Terms and licenses: Academic/Nonprofit Terms; Industry Terms: Not Available to Industry
Depositor comments: This vector can be used for the construction of donor vectors for tagging with mAID.
How to cite: pMK286 (mAID-NeoR) was a gift from Masato Kanemaki (Addgene plasmid # 72824 ; http://n2t.net/addgene:72824 ; RRID:Addgene_72824)
