[The description below was written by a language model from this plasmid's Addgene catalogue record.]
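Description:
pMK286 (mAID-NeoR) is a cassette plasmid built on the pBluescript KS(-) cloning backbone and intended as a source of the tagging module for CRISPR/Cas9-mediated C-terminal knock-in of the mini auxin-inducible degron (mAID). It is a high-copy plasmid of about 5.4 kb that is maintained in E. coli under ampicillin selection. The roughly 2.5 kb mAID-Neo insert sits between two BamHI sites that were preserved during cloning, so the whole cassette can be excised as a single fragment. The record contains no feature table, so the promoter and polyadenylation signal driving the neomycin resistance gene, and any linker sequences around the degron, are not stated.

The plasmid does not express a tagged protein itself. According to the depositor's comment, it is used to construct donor vectors, in which the mAID-NeoR cassette is placed between homology arms matching the 3′ end of a target gene's coding region. When such a donor is introduced together with Cas9 and a guide RNA cutting near the stop codon, homology-directed repair fuses mAID in frame to the C-terminus of the endogenous protein, and the neomycin resistance marker allows integrants to be selected with G418. In general, in cells that also express the plant auxin receptor F-box protein TIR1, adding auxin causes the mAID-tagged protein to be ubiquitinated and rapidly degraded by the proteasome, giving conditional depletion of the protein. The catalogue lists human, mouse, rat and chicken as relevant species, which suggests the cassette is meant for use across vertebrate cell systems.
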