>Addgene plasmid #72824 | pMK286 (mAID-NeoR) | addgene partial sequence | sequence record 137808 | M13pUC-Fwd 5'-CCCAGTCACGACGTTGTAAAACG-3'
CGCGCGTAATACGACTCACTATAGGGCGAATTGGAGCTCCCCGGGATCCGGTGCAGGCGCCAAGGAGAAG
AGTGCTTGTCCTAAAGATCCAGCCAAACCTCCGGCCAAGGCACAAGTTGTGGGATGGCCACCGGTGAGAT
CATACCGGAAGAACGTGATGGTTTCCTGCCAAAAATCAAGCGGTGGCCCGGAGGCGGCGGCGTTCGTGAA
GGTATCAATGGACGGAGCACCGTACTTGAGGAAAATCGATTTGAGGATGTATAAATAATCTAGATAACTG
ATCATAATCAGCCATACCACATTTGTAGAGGTTTTACTTGCTTTAAAAAACCTCCCACACCTCCCCCTGA
ACCTGAAACATAAAATGAATGCAATTGTTGTTGTTAACTTGTTTATTGCAGCTTATAATGGTTACAAATA
AAGCAATAGCATCACAAATTTCACAAATAAAGCATTTTTTTCACTGCATTCTAGTTGTGGTTTGTCCAAA
CTCATCAATGTATCTTAACGCGTAAATTGTAAGCGTTAA
