>Addgene plasmid #72824 | pMK286 (mAID-NeoR) | addgene partial sequence | sequence record 139375 | M13pUC-Rev 5'-AGCGGATAACAATTTCACACAGG-3'
GACCATGATTACGCCAAGCGCGCAATTAACCCTCACTAAAGGGAACAAAAGCTGGGTACCGGATCCAACG
ACCCAACACCGTGCGTTTTATTCTGTCTTTTTATTGCCGTCATAGCGCGGGTTCCTTCCGGTATTGTCTC
CTTCCGTGTTTCAGTTAGCCTCCCCCTAGGGTGGGCGAAGAACTCCAGCATGAGATCCCCGCGCTGGAGG
ATCATCCAGCCGGCGTCCCGGAAAACGATTCCGAAGCCCAACCTTTCATAGAAGGCGGCGGTGGAATCGA
AATCTCGTGATGGCAGGTTGGGCGTCGCTTGGTCGGTCATTTCGAACCCCAGAGTCCCGCTCAGAAGAAC
TCGTCAAGAAGGCGATAGAAGGCGATGCGCTGCGAATCGGGAGCGGCGATACCGTAAAGCACGAGGAAGC
GGTCAGCCCATTCGCCGCCAAGCTCTTCAGCAATATCACGGGTAGCCAACGCTATGTCCTGATAGCGGTC
CGCCACACCCAGCCGGCCACAGTCGATGAATCCAGAAAAGCGGCCATTTTCCACCATGATATTCGGCAAG
CAGGCATCGCCATGGGTCACGACGAGATCCTCGCCGTCGGGCATGCTCGCCTTGAGCCTGGCGAACAGTT
CGGCTGGCGCGAGCCCCTGATGCTCTTCGTCCAGATCATCCTGATCGACAAGACCGGCTTCCATCCGAGT
ACGTGCTCGCTCGATGCGATGTTTCGCTTGGTGGTCGAATGGGCAGGTAGCCGGATCAAGCGTATGCAGC
CGCCGCATTGCATCAGCCATGATGGATACTTTCTCGGCAGGAGCAAGGTGAGATGACAGGAGATCCTGCC
CCGGCACTTCGCCCAATAGCAGCCAGTCCCTTCCCGCTTCAGTGACAACGTCGAGCACAGCTGCGCAAGG
AACGCCCGTCGTGGCCAGCCACGATAGCCGCGCTGCCTCGTCTTGCAGTTCATTCAGGGCACCGGACAGG
TCGGTCTTGACAAAAA
