>Addgene plasmid #72824 | pMK286 (mAID-NeoR) | addgene partial sequence | sequence record 139376 | EBV-rev 5'-GTGGTTTGTCCAAACTCATC-3'
GCGTAAATTGTAAGCGTTAATATTTTGTTAAAATTCGCGTTAAATTTTTGTTAAATCAGCTCATTTTTTA
ACCAATAGGCCGAAATCGGCAAAATCCCTTATAAATCAAAAGAATAGACCGAGATAGGGT
[37 nt withheld, positions 131-167]
AAAGAACGTGGACTCCAACGTCAAAGG
[49 nt withheld, positions 195-243]
T
[91 nt withheld, positions 245-335]
G
[124 nt withheld, positions 337-460]
CAGGTGGCACTTTTCGGGGAAATGTGCGCGGAACCCCTATTTGTTTATTTTTCTAAATACATTCAAATAT
GTATCCGCTCATGAGACAATAACCCTGATAAATGCTTCAATAATATTGAAAAAGGAAGAGTCCTGAGGCG
GAAAGAACCAGCTGTGGAATGTGTGTCAGTTAGGGTGTGGAAAGTCCCCAGGCTCCCCAGCAGGCAGAAG
TATGCAAAGCATGCATCTCAATTAGTCAGCAACCAGGTGTGGAAAGTCCCCAGGCTCCCCAGCA
