>Addgene plasmid #72824 | pMK286 (mAID-NeoR) | addgene partial sequence | sequence record 139377 | 63580-3-F 5'-ctgaggcggaaagaaccag-3'
TAGGGTGTGGAAAGTCCCCAGGCTCCCCAGCAGGCAGAAGTATGCAAAGCATGCATCTCAATTAGTCAGC
AACCAGGTGTGGAAAGTCCCCAGGCTCCCCAGCAGGCAGAAGTATGCAAAGCATGCATCTCAATTAGTCA
GCAACCATAGTCCCGCCCCTAACTCCGCCCATCCCGCCCCTAACTCCGCCCAGTTCCGCCCATTCTCCGC
CCCATGGCTGACTAATTTTTTTTATTTATGCAGAGGCCGAGGCCGCCTCGGCCTCTGAGCTATTCCAGAA
GTAGTGAGGAGGCTTTTTTGGAGGCCTAGGCTTTTGCAAAGATCGATCAAGAGACAGGATGAGGATCGTT
TCGCATGATTGAACAAGATGGATTGCACGCAGGTTCTCCGGCCGCTTGGGTGGAGAGGCTATTCGGCTAT
GACTGGGCACAACAGACAATCGGCTGCTCTGATGCCGCCGTGTTCCGGCTGTCAGCGCAGGGGCGCCCGG
TTCTTTTTGTCAAGACCGACCTGTCCGGTGCCCTGAATGAACTGCAAGACGAGGCAGCGCGGCTATCGTG
GCTGGCCACGACGGGCGTTCCTTGCGCAGCTGTGCTCGACGTTGTCACTGAAGCGGGAAGGGACTGGCTG
CTATTGGGCGAAGTGCCGGGGCAGGATCTCCTGTCATCTCACCTTGCTCCTGCCGAGAAAGTATCCATCA
TGGCTGATGCAATGCGGCGGCTGCATACGCTTGATCCGGCTACCTGCCCATTCGACCACCAAGCGAAACA
TCGCATCGAGCGAGCACGTACTCGGATGGAAGCCGGTCTTGTCGATCAGGATGATCTGGACGAAGAGCAT
CAGGGGCTCGCGCCAGCCGAACTGTTCGCCAGGCTCAAGGCGAGCATGCCCGACGGCGAGGATCTCGTCG
TGACCCATGGCGATGCCTGCTTGCCGAATATCATGGTGGAAAATGGCCGCTTT
