LOCUS       Exported 5394 bp ds-DNA circular SYN 12-MAY-2021
DEFINITION  C-terminal tagging with mAID using CRISPR/Cas9.
ACCESSION   .
VERSION     .
KEYWORDS    pMK286 (mAID-NeoR)
SOURCE      synthetic DNA construct
  ORGANISM  synthetic DNA construct
REFERENCE   1 (bases 1 to 5394)
  AUTHORS   Natsume T, Kiyomitsu T, Saga Y, Kanemaki MT
  TITLE     Rapid Protein Depletion in Human Cells by Auxin-Inducible Degron
            Tagging with Short Homology Donors.
  JOURNAL   Cell Rep. 2016 Apr 5;15(1):210-8. doi: 10.1016/j.celrep.2016.03.001.
            Epub 2016 Mar 24.
  PUBMED    27052166
REFERENCE   2 (bases 1 to 5394)
  AUTHORS   .
  TITLE     Direct Submission
  JOURNAL   Exported May 12, 2021 from SnapGene Server 1.1.58
            http://www.snapgene.com
FEATURES             Location/Qualifiers
     source          1..5394
                     /organism="synthetic DNA construct"
                     /mol_type="other DNA"
     primer_bind     159..179
                     /label=pBABE 3'
                     /note="SV40 enhancer, reverse primer for pBABE vectors"
     promoter        complement(204..308)
                     /gene="bla"
                     /label=AmpR promoter
     rep_origin      335..790
                     /direction=RIGHT
                     /label=f1 ori
                     /note="f1 bacteriophage origin of replication; arrow
                     indicates direction of (+) strand synthesis"
     polyA_signal    797..918
                     /label=SV40 poly(A) signal
                     /note="SV40 polyadenylation signal"
     primer_bind     complement(808..827)
                     /label=EBV-rev
                     /note="SV40 polyA terminator, reverse primer"
     primer_bind     862..881
                     /label=SV40pA-R
                     /note="SV40 polyA, reverse primer"
     CDS             complement(1039..1242)
                     /codon_start=1
                     /product="minimal degron from the auxin-responsive IAA17
                     protein of Arabidopsis thaliana (Kubota et al., 2013)"
                     /label=mini-AID
                     /note="acts as an auxin-inducible degron (AID) in the
                     presence of TIR1"
                     /translation="KEKSACPKDPAKPPAKAQVVGWPPVRSYRKNVMVSCQKSSGGPEA
                     AAFVKVSMDGAPYLRKIDLRMYK"
     primer_bind     complement(1278..1297)
                     /label=T7
                     /note="T7 promoter, forward primer"
     promoter        complement(1279..1297)
                     /label=T7 promoter
                     /note="promoter for bacteriophage T7 RNA polymerase"
     primer_bind     complement(1307..1324)
                     /label=M13 Forward
                     /note="In lacZ gene. Also called M13-F20 or M13 (-21)
                     Forward"
     primer_bind     complement(1307..1323)
                     /label=M13 fwd
                     /note="common sequencing primer, one of multiple similar
                     variants"
     primer_bind     complement(1316..1338)
                     /label=M13/pUC Forward
                     /note="In lacZ gene"
     rep_origin      complement(1464..1919)
                     /direction=LEFT
                     /label=f1 ori
                     /note="f1 bacteriophage origin of replication; arrow
                     indicates direction of (+) strand synthesis"
     promoter        1946..2050
                     /gene="bla"
                     /label=AmpR promoter
     CDS             2051..2911
                     /codon_start=1
                     /gene="bla"
                     /product="beta-lactamase"
                     /label=AmpR
                     /note="confers resistance to ampicillin, carbenicillin, and
                     related antibiotics"
                     /translation="MSIQHFRVALIPFFAAFCLPVFAHPETLVKVKDAEDQLGARVGYI
                     ELDLNSGKILESFRPEERFPMMSTFKVLLCGAVLSRIDAGQEQLGRRIHYSQNDLVEYS
                     PVTEKHLTDGMTVRELCSAAITMSDNTAANLLLTTIGGPKELTAFLHNMGDHVTRLDRW
                     EPELNEAIPNDERDTTMPVAMATTLRKLLTGELLTLASRQQLIDWMEADKVAGPLLRSA
                     LPAGWFIADKSGAGERGSRGIIAALGPDGKPSRIVVIYTTGSQATMDERNRQIAEIGAS
                     LIKHW"
     primer_bind     complement(2269..2288)
                     /label=Amp-R
                     /note="Ampicillin resistance gene, reverse primer"
     rep_origin      3082..3670
                     /direction=RIGHT
                     /label=ori
                     /note="high-copy-number ColE1/pMB1/pBR322/pUC origin of
                     replication"
     primer_bind     3571..3590
                     /label=pBR322ori-F
                     /note="pBR322 origin, forward primer"
     primer_bind     3824..3841
                     /label=L4440
                     /note="L4440 vector, forward primer"
     protein_bind    3958..3979
                     /label=CAP binding site
                     /bound_moiety="E. coli catabolite activator protein"
                     /note="CAP binding activates transcription in the presence
                     of cAMP."
     promoter        3994..4024
                     /label=lac promoter
                     /note="promoter for the E. coli lac operon"
     protein_bind    4032..4048
                     /label=lac operator
                     /bound_moiety="lac repressor encoded by lacI"
                     /note="The lac repressor binds to the lac operator to
                     inhibit transcription in E. coli. This inhibition can be
                     relieved by adding lactose or
                     isopropyl-beta-D-thiogalactopyranoside (IPTG)."
     primer_bind     4037..4059
                     /label=M13/pUC Reverse
                     /note="In lacZ gene"
     primer_bind     4056..4072
                     /label=M13 rev
                     /note="common sequencing primer, one of multiple similar
                     variants"
     primer_bind     4056..4072
                     /label=M13 Reverse
                     /note="In lacZ gene. Also called M13-rev"
     primer_bind     4091..4111
                     /label=T3
                     /note="T3 promoter, forward primer"
     promoter        4093..4111
                     /label=T3 promoter
                     /note="promoter for bacteriophage T3 RNA polymerase"
     primer_bind     4203..4222
                     /label=TK-pA-R
                     /note="Thymidine kinase polyA, reverse primer"
     CDS             complement(4410..5204)
                     /codon_start=1
                     /gene="aph(3')-II (or nptII)"
                     /product="aminoglycoside phosphotransferase from Tn5"
                     /label=NeoR/KanR
                     /note="confers resistance to neomycin, kanamycin, and G418
                     (Geneticin(R))"
                     /translation="MIEQDGLHAGSPAAWVERLFGYDWAQQTIGCSDAAVFRLSAQGRP
                     VLFVKTDLSGALNELQDEAARLSWLATTGVPCAAVLDVVTEAGRDWLLLGEVPGQDLLS
                     SHLAPAEKVSIMADAMRRLHTLDPATCPFDHQAKHRIERARTRMEAGLVDQDDLDEEHQ
                     GLAPAELFARLKASMPDGEDLVVTHGDACLPNIMVENGRFSGFIDCGRLGVADRYQDIA
                     LATRDIAEELGGEWADRFLVLYGIAAPDSQRIAFYRLLDEFF"
     primer_bind     complement(4521..4540)
                     /label=Neo-F
                     /note="Neomycin resistance gene, forward primer"
     primer_bind     5131..5150
                     /label=Neo-R
                     /note="Neomycin resistance gene, reverse primer"
     promoter        complement(5239..202)
                     /label=SV40 promoter
                     /note="SV40 enhancer and early promoter"
     rep_origin      5253..5388
                     /label=SV40 ori
                     /note="SV40 origin of replication"
     primer_bind     complement(5307..5326)
                     /label=SV40pro-F
                     /note="SV40 promoter/origin, forward primer"
ORIGIN
        1 agttaggggc gggactatgg ttgctgacta attgagatgc atgctttgca tacttctgcc
       61 tgctggggag cctggggact ttccacacct ggttgctgac taattgagat gcatgctttg
      121 catacttctg cctgctgggg agcctgggga ctttccacac cctaactgac acacattcca
      181 cagctggttc tttccgcctc aggactcttc ctttttcaat attattgaag catttatcag
      241 ggttattgtc tcatgagcgg atacatattt gaatgtattt agaaaaataa acaaataggg
      301 gttccgcgca catttccccg aaaagtgcca cctgnnnnnn nnnnnnnnnn nnnnnnnnnn
      361 nnnnnnnnnn nnnnnnnnnn nnnnnnnnnn nnnnnnnnnn nnnnnnnnnn nnnnnnnnnn
      421 nnnnnnnnnn nnnnnnnnnn nnnnnnnnnn nnnnnnnncn nnnnnnnnnn nnnnnnnnnn
      481 nnnnnnnnnn nnnnnnnnnn nnnnnnnnnn nnnnnnnnnn nnnnnnnnnn nnnnnnnnnn
      541 nnnnnnnnnn annnnnnnnn nnnnnnnnnn nnnnnnnnnn nnnnnnnnnn nnnnnnnnnn
      601 cctttgacgt tggagtccac gttctttaat agtggactct tgttccaaac tggaacaaca
      661 ctcaacccta tctcggtcta ttcttttgat ttataaggga ttttgccgat ttcggcctat
      721 tggttaaaaa atgagctgat ttaacaaaaa tttaacgcga attttaacaa aatattaacg
      781 cttacaattt acgcgttaag atacattgat gagtttggac aaaccacaac tagaatgcag
      841 tgaaaaaaat gctttatttg tgaaatttgt gatgctattg ctttatttgt aaccattata
      901 agctgcaata aacaagttaa caacaacaat tgcattcatt ttatgtttca ggttcagggg
      961 gaggtgtggg aggtttttta aagcaagtaa aacctctaca aatgtggtat ggctgattat
     1021 gatcagttat ctagattatt tatacatcct caaatcgatt ttcctcaagt acggtgctcc
     1081 gtccattgat accttcacga acgccgccgc ctccgggcca ccgcttgatt tttggcagga
     1141 aaccatcacg ttcttccggt atgatctcac cggtggccat cccacaactt gtgccttggc
     1201 cggaggtttg gctggatctt taggacaagc actcttctcc ttggcgcctg caccggatcc
     1261 cggggagctc caattcgccc tatagtgagt cgtattacgc gcgctcactg gccgtcgttt
     1321 tacaacgtcg tgactgggaa aaccctggcg ttacccaact taatcgcctt gcagcacatc
     1381 cccctttcgc cagctggcgt aatagcgaag aggcccgcac cgatcgccct tcccaacagt
     1441 tgcgcagcct gaatggcgaa tggaaattgt aagcgttaat attttgttaa aattcgcgtt
     1501 aaatttttgt taaatcagct cattttttaa ccaataggcc gaaatcggca aaatccctta
     1561 taaatcaaaa gaatagaccg agatagggtt gagtgttgtt ccagtttgga acaagagtcc
     1621 actattaaag aacgtggact ccaacgtcaa aggnnnnnnn nnnnnnnnnn nnnnnnnnnn
     1681 nnnnnnnnnn nnnnnnnnnn nntnnnnnnn nnnnnnnnnn nnnnnnnnnn nnnnnnnnnn
     1741 nnnnnnnnnn nnnnnnnnnn nnnnnnnnnn nnnnnnnnnn nnnnnnnnnn nnnngnnnnn
     1801 nnnnnnnnnn nnnnnnnnnn nnnnnnnnnn nnnnnnnnnn nnnnnnnnnn nnnnnnnnnn
     1861 nnnnnnnnnn nnnnnnnnnn nnnnnnnnnn nnnnnnnnnn nnnnnnnnnn nnnnnnnnnc
     1921 aggtggcact tttcggggaa atgtgcgcgg aacccctatt tgtttatttt tctaaataca
     1981 ttcaaatatg tatccgctca tgagacaata accctgataa atgcttcaat aatattgaaa
     2041 aaggaagagt atgagtattc aacatttccg tgtcgccctt attccctttt ttgcggcatt
     2101 ttgccttcct gtttttgctc acccagaaac gctggtgaaa gtaaaagatg ctgaagatca
     2161 gttgggtgca cgagtgggtt acatcgaact ggatctcaac agcggtaaga tccttgagag
     2221 ttttcgcccc gaagaacgtt ttccaatgat gagcactttt aaagttctgc tatgtggcgc
     2281 ggtattatcc cgtattgacg ccgggcaaga gcaactcggt cgccgcatac actattctca
     2341 gaatgacttg gttgagtact caccagtcac agaaaagcat cttacggatg gcatgacagt
     2401 aagagaatta tgcagtgctg ccataaccat gagtgataac actgcggcca acttacttct
     2461 gacaacgatc ggaggaccga aggagctaac cgcttttttg cacaacatgg gggatcatgt
     2521 aactcgcctt gatcgttggg aaccggagct gaatgaagcc ataccaaacg acgagcgtga
     2581 caccacgatg cctgtagcaa tggcaacaac gttgcgcaaa ctattaactg gcgaactact
     2641 tactctagct tcccggcaac aattaataga ctggatggag gcggataaag ttgcaggacc
     2701 acttctgcgc tcggcccttc cggctggctg gtttattgct gataaatctg gagccggtga
     2761 gcgtgggtct cgcggtatca ttgcagcact ggggccagat ggtaagccct cccgtatcgt
     2821 agttatctac acgacgggga gtcaggcaac tatggatgaa cgaaatagac agatcgctga
     2881 gataggtgcc tcactgatta agcattggta actgtcagac caagtttact catatatact
     2941 ttagattgat ttaaaacttc atttttaatt taaaaggatc taggtgaaga tcctttttga
     3001 taatctcatg accaaaatcc cttaacgtga gttttcgttc cactgagcgt cagaccccgt
     3061 agaaaagatc aaaggatctt cttgagatcc tttttttctg cgcgtaatct gctgcttgca
     3121 aacaaaaaaa ccaccgctac cagcggtggt ttgtttgccg gatcaagagc taccaactct
     3181 ttttccgaag gtaactggct tcagcagagc gcagatacca aatactgttc ttctagtgta
     3241 gccgtagtta ggccaccact tcaagaactc tgtagcaccg cctacatacc tcgctctgct
     3301 aatcctgtta ccagtggctg ctgccagtgg cgataagtcg tgtcttaccg ggttggactc
     3361 aagacgatag ttaccggata aggcgcagcg gtcgggctga acggggggtt cgtgcacaca
     3421 gcccagcttg gagcgaacga cctacaccga actgagatac ctacagcgtg agctatgaga
     3481 aagcgccacg cttcccgaag ggagaaaggc ggacaggtat ccggtaagcg gcagggtcgg
     3541 aacaggagag cgcacgaggg agcttccagg gggaaacgcc tggtatcttt atagtcctgt
     3601 cgggtttcgc cacctctgac ttgagcgtcg atttttgtga tgctcgtcag gggggcggag
     3661 cctatggaaa aacgccagca acgcggcctt tttacggttc ctggcctttt gctggccttt
     3721 tgctcacatg ttctttcctg cgttatcccc tgattctgtg gataaccgta ttaccgcctt
     3781 tgagtgagct gataccgctc gccgcagccg aacgaccgag cgcagcgagt cagtgagcga
     3841 ggaagcggaa gagcgcccaa tacgcaaacc gcctctcccc gcgcgttggc cgattcatta
     3901 atgcagctgg cacgacaggt ttcccgactg gaaagcgggc agtgagcgca acgcaattaa
     3961 tgtgagttag ctcactcatt aggcacccca ggctttacac tttatgcttc cggctcgtat
     4021 gttgtgtgga attgtgagcg gataacaatt tcacacagga aacagctatg accatgatta
     4081 cgccaagcgc gcaattaacc ctcactaaag ggaacaaaag ctgggtaccg gatccaacga
     4141 cccaacaccg tgcgttttat tctgtctttt tattgccgtc atagcgcggg ttccttccgg
     4201 tattgtctcc ttccgtgttt cagttagcct ccccctaggg tgggcgaaga actccagcat
     4261 gagatccccg cgctggagga tcatccagcc ggcgtcccgg aaaacgattc cgaagcccaa
     4321 cctttcatag aaggcggcgg tggaatcgaa atctcgtgat ggcaggttgg gcgtcgcttg
     4381 gtcggtcatt tcgaacccca gagtcccgct cagaagaact cgtcaagaag gcgatagaag
     4441 gcgatgcgct gcgaatcggg agcggcgata ccgtaaagca cgaggaagcg gtcagcccat
     4501 tcgccgccaa gctcttcagc aatatcacgg gtagccaacg ctatgtcctg atagcggtcc
     4561 gccacaccca gccggccaca gtcgatgaat ccagaaaagc ggccattttc caccatgata
     4621 ttcggcaagc aggcatcgcc atgggtcacg acgagatcct cgccgtcggg catgctcgcc
     4681 ttgagcctgg cgaacagttc ggctggcgcg agcccctgat gctcttcgtc cagatcatcc
     4741 tgatcgacaa gaccggcttc catccgagta cgtgctcgct cgatgcgatg tttcgcttgg
     4801 tggtcgaatg ggcaggtagc cggatcaagc gtatgcagcc gccgcattgc atcagccatg
     4861 atggatactt tctcggcagg agcaaggtga gatgacagga gatcctgccc cggcacttcg
     4921 cccaatagca gccagtccct tcccgcttca gtgacaacgt cgagcacagc tgcgcaagga
     4981 acgcccgtcg tggccagcca cgatagccgc gctgcctcgt cttgcagttc attcagggca
     5041 ccggacaggt cggtcttgac aaaaagaacc gggcgcccct gcgctgacag ccggaacacg
     5101 gcggcatcag agcagccgat tgtctgttgt gcccagtcat agccgaatag cctctccacc
     5161 caagcggccg gagaacctgc gtgcaatcca tcttgttcaa tcatgcgaaa cgatcctcat
     5221 cctgtctctt gatcgatctt tgcaaaagcc taggcctcca aaaaagcctc ctcactactt
     5281 ctggaatagc tcagaggccg aggcggcctc ggcctctgca taaataaaaa aaattagtca
     5341 gccatggggc ggagaatggg cggaactggg cggagttagg ggcgggatgg gcgg
//
